Addgene plasmid #135997: pEGFP-C1-G3BP1-WT
Purpose: WT G3BP1 inserted with GFP tagged on the N-terminus used to stably integrate into cells
Depositing lab: Anthony Leung. Depositing organization: Johns Hopkins School of Public Health. Publication: Structure-Mediated RNA Decay by UPF1 and G3BP1. Fischer JW, Busa VF, Shao Y, Leung AKL. Mol Cell. 2020 Apr 2;78(1):70-84.e6. doi: 10.1016/j.molcel.2020.01.021. Epub 2020 Feb 3. PubMed 32017897.
Backbone
  Vector backbone: pEGFP-C1
  Backbone manufacturer: Clontech
  Vector type: Mammalian Expression
Growth in bacteria
  Bacterial resistance: Kanamycin, 50 μg/mL
  Growth temperature: 37°C
  Growth strain: DH5alpha
  Copy number: Unknown
Gene/Insert
  Gene/Insert name: G3BP1
  Species: H. sapiens (human)
  Entrez Gene: G3BP1 (a.k.a. G3BP, HDH-VIII)
  Tag / fusion protein: EGFP (N terminal on insert)
Terms and licenses: Academic/Nonprofit Terms; Industry Terms: Not Available to Industry
How to cite: pEGFP-C1-G3BP1-WT was a gift from Anthony Leung (Addgene plasmid # 135997 ; http://n2t.net/addgene:135997 ; RRID:Addgene_135997)
