[The description below was written by a language model from this plasmid's Addgene catalogue record and pLannotate feature annotations shown in this document.]
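Description:
pEGFP-C1-G3BP1-WT is a mammalian expression plasmid of about 6.1 kb built on the Clontech pEGFP-C1 backbone. It carries wild-type human G3BP1 fused in frame to the C-terminal end of EGFP, so the fluorescent tag sits at the N-terminus of the expressed protein. The fusion is transcribed from the human cytomegalovirus immediate-early enhancer and promoter and is terminated by an SV40 polyadenylation signal downstream of the remaining multiple cloning site. Short annotated matches to SV40 large T antigen, the bGH poly(A) signal and a ble gene are fragments only and most likely reflect backbone sequence rather than functional parts.

The plasmid is propagated in E. coli through a high-copy ColE1/pUC-type origin and is selected with kanamycin. An f1 origin is also present, which in principle allows single-stranded DNA production. Selection relies on a single Tn5 NeoR/KanR (aminoglycoside phosphotransferase) cassette. A bacterial bla-type promoter drives it for kanamycin resistance in bacteria, and the SV40 enhancer/early promoter, with an HSV TK poly(A) signal, drives it for G418 resistance in mammalian cells. This dual arrangement fits the stated purpose of stably integrating the construct into cells: transfected cells can be placed under G418 selection to recover lines with random genomic integration, since the plasmid has no dedicated integration or viral elements.

G3BP1 is an RNA-binding protein with a central role in stress granule assembly. The GFP fusion allows its localisation and expression to be followed by fluorescence, or the protein to be captured through the tag. The "WT" label suggests it serves as a wild-type reference, although the record does not describe any mutant counterparts.
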