Features (pLannotate 1.2.2; 15 found; start..end, strand, type, name):
    250..354     -  promoter       AmpR promoter: bla
    381..809     +  rep_origin     f1 ori (sequence partly withheld): f1 bacteriophage origin of replication; arrow indicates direction of (+) strand synthesis
    843..964     -  polyA_signal   SV40 poly(A) signal: SV40 polyadenylation signal
    987..1071    -  CDS            large T antigen (fragment): large T antigen from SV40 (simian virus 40)
   1088..1124    -  misc_feature   MCS (fragment): multiple cloning site
   1126..2523    -  CDS            G3BP1: G3BP1_HUMAN - Also known as G3BP. Experimental evidence at protein level: Swiss-Prot protein existence level 1. ATP- and magnesium-dependent helicase that plays an essential role in innate immunity (PubMed:30510222). Participates in the DNA- triggered cGAS/STING pathway by promoting the DNA binding and activation of CGAS. Enhances also DDX58-induced type I interferon production probably by helping DDX58 at sensing pathogenic RNA (PubMed:30804210). In addition, plays an essential role in stress granule formation (PubMed:12642610, PubMed:20180778, PubMed:23279204). Unwinds preferentially partial
   2539..3255    -  CDS            EGFP: EGFP is a basic (constitutively fluorescent) green fluorescent protein published in 1996, derived from Aequorea victoria. It is reported to be a rapidly-maturing weak dimer with moderate acid sensitivity.
   3300..3503    -  promoter       CMV promoter: human cytomegalovirus (CMV) immediate early promoter
   3504..3807    -  enhancer       CMV enhancer: human cytomegalovirus immediate early enhancer
   3982..4570    -  rep_origin     ori: high-copy-number ColE1/pMB1/pBR322/pUC origin of replication
   4792..4808    +  polyA_signal   bGH poly(A) signal (fragment): bovine growth hormone polyadenylation signal
   4899..4946    -  polyA_signal   HSV TK poly(A) signal: herpes simplex virus thymidine kinase polyadenylation signal (Cole and Stacy, 1985)
   5005..5157    -  CDS            ble (fragment): BLE_KLEPN - Experimental evidence at protein level: Swiss-Prot protein existence level 1. Binding protein with a strong affinity to the bleomycin family of antibiotics. Binds to CL990; an antimitotic-antibiotic compound. From Klebsiella pneumoniae.
   5178..5972    -  CDS            NeoR/KanR: aminoglycoside phosphotransferase from Tn5; aph(3')-II (or nptII); confers resistance to neomycin, kanamycin, and G418 (Geneticin®)
   6007..248     -  promoter       SV40 promoter (across the origin): SV40 enhancer and early promoter
>Addgene plasmid #135997 | pEGFP-C1-G3BP1-WT | addgene full sequence | sequence record 489238 | Addgene NGS Result
GCGGAGAATGGGCGGAACTGGGCGGAGTTAGGGGCGGGATGGGCGGAGTTAGGGGCGGGACTATGGTTGC
TGACTAATTGAGATGCATGCTTTGCATACTTCTGCCTGCTGGGGAGCCTGGGGACTTTCCACACCTGGTT
GCTGACTAATTGAGATGCATGCTTTGCATACTTCTGCCTGCTGGGGAGCCTGGGGACTTTCCACACCCTA
ACTGACACACATTCCACAGCTGGTTCTTTCCGCCTCAGGACTCTTCCTTTTTCAATATTATTGAAGCATT
TATCAGGGTTATTGTCTCATGAGCGGATACATATTTGAATGTATTTAGAAAAATAAACAAATAGGGGTTC
CGCGCACATTTCCCCGAAAAGTGCCACCTG
[124 nt withheld, positions 381-504]
C
[91 nt withheld, positions 506-596]
A
[49 nt withheld, positions 598-646]
CCTTTGACGTTGGAGTCCACGTTCTTT
[37 nt withheld, positions 674-710]
ACCCTATCTCGGTCTATTCTTTTGATTTATAAGGGATTTTGCCGATTTCGGCCTATTGGTTAAAAAATGA
GCTGATTTAACAAAAATTTAACGCGAATTTTAACAAAATATTAACGCTTACAATTTACGCGTTAAGATAC
ATTGATGAGTTTGGACAAACCACAACTAGAATGCAGTGAAAAAAATGCTTTATTTGTGAAATTTGTGATG
CTATTGCTTTATTTGTAACCATTATAAGCTGCAATAAACAAGTTAACAACAACAATTGCATTCATTTTAT
GTTTCAGGTTCAGGGGGAGGTGTGGGAGGTTTTTTAAAGCAAGTAAAACCTCTACAAATGTGGTATGGCT
GATTATGATCAGTTATCTAGATCCGGTGGATCCCGGGCCCGCGGTACCGTCGACTGCAGAATTCCCTGCC
GTGGCGCAAGCCCCCTTCCCACTCCAAATCCTGGTTTCTGCACCATGCCTCCACGGGGAGGGCCTCTCAT
TCCACCACCCAGCCCACCTCGAGGGCCTCCAGGTCCCCGAAGGCGATTATCTCGTCGGTCGCCTTCCCTG
GCAGCTCGAGTCTTCTTCTCTTCGACATTCAGACGGACCTCACCTCTGAACATGATGGGTCTGTTGCTAA
GGACTTTCTGAACAGGCTCAGAATCATCAAACACAACAAAACCAAAATTGGGTAATTTCCCACCACTGTT
AATGCGCAACTCCACCACGTTTCCATAACTTTGAAAGAAATCTTTAAGCTCTGATTTGTCCACTTCATGA
GGCAGGTTGCCAATGAAGAGTTGGTGACTGTCAGGGTGTCTCACCATTCTTCGGGGTTCAATGTCACCTT
GCTCACCAGCCTCACGGATTGGTCTGGGTCCCCTTTGGGGAGGAATATTTATTCGTTGTTCTCGCACTCT
TTGATCCCGCTGAGGTCTTTGTGGTGGAATCTGAGATTCAGGCTTAGACTCTGGACGGGGCTGTGAAGCT
GGTACTTTAACAACATGAGGTGGTATCCCAGTAACTGGAACAGCTCCACTGGGTGGAAGATTCTTACTGG
TCACAGATGCCCAAGAAAATGTCCTCAAGTCTTCCTGTACTGTCTGAGCTATGTCTGCAGGTGCTGGAGA
AGAACTCTTCTGAGCATCCTCAGGGGCAGTTTCTTCTAATACTGGCTCAGGCTTTTCCTCTTGGATTTCA
GATACAGGTTCTTGTTCTGGTTCTGGTTCAGGATCAGGCTCTGGTTCAGCAACAGGCTCCTCTAAATGTT
CTTCCATGTCATTACTGACAACTGCCTGATCATAGAAAGTTCCAGAATCATCAGGTACCACCTCAGGTGT
TTGCTGTCTTTCTTCAGGTTCCTCTACTTCTTCTTCAGACTCCTCCTGAGGCTCAGTGACAAACCCACCA
AAGACCTCATCTTGGTATCTGAAGATATCATTGTGAACATAGAATTTATTTGCAACAGACCCCTCAGGAG
CAAGGACAAACGTTTGCATGAATCTCCTCAAAGCCTGGTTGTTGTTAGAGAGAAGCCCCATCACCTGGAC
TACCACACCATCATTTAGCGTGGCATGAGCATCAACATGGCGAATCTTGGTGTGGCAGTTGGTGAAGTTT
TGTGACATCACTTTCCTGTGGATTTCTTTCTGTCCGTAGACTGCATCTGCTGGCTTTCCATTTGAATCCA
ATCCCCCATGGACATAAGAAGAGTTCTTTCCATAAAATCTATGCAGCATGTCTGGGGCCTGGTTCAGCAG
TGTGTAATACTGTCTCACAAATTCCCGCCCGACCAGCAGGGGACTAGGCTTCTCCATCACCATAGATCTG
AGTCCGGACTTGTACAGCTCGTCCATGCCGAGAGTGATCCCGGCGGCGGTCACGAACTCCAGCAGGACCA
TGTGATCGCGCTTCTCGTTGGGGTCTTTGCTCAGGGCGGACTGGGTGCTCAGGTAGTGGTTGTCGGGCAG
CAGCACGGGGCCGTCGCCGATGGGGGTGTTCTGCTGGTAGTGGTCGGCGAGCTGCACGCTGCCGTCCTCG
ATGTTGTGGCGGATCTTGAAGTTCACCTTGATGCCGTTCTTCTGCTTGTCGGCCATGATATAGACGTTGT
GGCTGTTGTAGTTGTACTCCAGCTTGTGCCCCAGGATGTTGCCGTCCTCCTTGAAGTCGATGCCCTTCAG
CTCGATGCGGTTCACCAGGGTGTCGCCCTCGAACTTCACCTCGGCGCGGGTCTTGTAGTTGCCGTCGTCC
TTGAAGAAGATGGTGCGCTCCTGGACGTAGCCTTCGGGCATGGCGGACTTGAAGAAGTCGTGCTGCTTCA
TGTGGTCGGGGTAGCGGCTGAAGCACTGCACGCCGTAGGTCAGGGTGGTCACGAGGGTGGGCCAGGGCAC
GGGCAGCTTGCCGGTGGTGCAGATGAACTTCAGGGTCAGCTTGCCGTAGGTGGCATCGCCCTCGCCCTCG
CCGGACACGCTGAACTTGTGGCCGTTTACGTCGCCGTCCAGCTCGACCAGGATGGGCACCACCCCGGTGA
ACAGCTCCTCGCCCTTGCTCACCATGGTGGCGACCGGTAGCGCTAGCGGATCTGACGGTTCACTAAACCA
GCTCTGCTTATATAGACCTCCCACCGTACACGCCTACCGCCCATTTGCGTCAATGGGGCGGAGTTGTTAC
GACATTTTGGAAAGTCCCGTTGATTTTGGTGCCAAAACAAACTCCCATTGACGTCAATGGGGTGGAGACT
TGGAAATCCCCGTGAGTCAAACCGCTATCCACGCCCATTGATGTACTGCCAAAACCGCATCACCATGGTA
ATAGCGATGACTAATACGTAGATGTACTGCCAAGTAGGAAAGTCCCATAAGGTCATGTACTGGGCATAAT
GCCAGGCGGGCCATTTACCGTCATTGACGTCAATAGGGGGCGTACTTGGCATATGATACACTTGATGTAC
TGCCAAGTGGGCAGTTTACCGTAAATACTCCACCCATTGACGTCAATGGAAAGTCCCTATTGGCGTTACT
ATGGGAACATACGTCATTATTGACGTCAATGGGCGGGGGTCGTTGGGCGGTCAGCCAGGCGGGCCATTTA
CCGTAAGTTATGTAACGCGGAACTCCATATATGGGCTATGAACTAATGACCCCGTAATTGATTACTATTA
ATAACTAATGCATGGCGGTAATACGGTTATCCACAGAATCAGGGGATAACGCAGGAAAGAACATGTGAGC
AAAAGGCCAGCAAAAGGCCAGGAACCGTAAAAAGGCCGCGTTGCTGGCGTTTTTCCATAGGCTCCGCCCC
CCTGACGAGCATCACAAAAATCGACGCTCAAGTCAGAGGTGGCGAAACCCGACAGGACTATAAAGATACC
AGGCGTTTCCCCCTGGAAGCTCCCTCGTGCGCTCTCCTGTTCCGACCCTGCCGCTTACCGGATACCTGTC
CGCCTTTCTCCCTTCGGGAAGCGTGGCGCTTTCTCATAGCTCACGCTGTAGGTATCTCAGTTCGGTGTAG
GTCGTTCGCTCCAAGCTGGGCTGTGTGCACGAACCCCCCGTTCAGCCCGACCGCTGCGCCTTATCCGGTA
ACTATCGTCTTGAGTCCAACCCGGTAAGACACGACTTATCGCCACTGGCAGCAGCCACTGGTAACAGGAT
TAGCAGAGCGAGGTATGTAGGCGGTGCTACAGAGTTCTTGAAGTGGTGGCCTAACTACGGCTACACTAGA
AGAACAGTATTTGGTATCTGCGCTCTGCTGAAGCCAGTTACCTTCGGAAAAAGAGTTGGTAGCTCTTGAT
CCGGCAAACAAACCACCGCTGGTAGCGGTGGTTTTTTTGTTTGCAAGCAGCAGATTACGCGCAGAAAAAA
AGGATCTCAAGAAGATCCTTTGATCTTTTCTACGGGGTCTGACGCTCAGTGGAACGAAAACTCACGTTAA
GGGATTTTGGTCATGAGATTATCAAAAAGGATCTTCACCTAGATCCTTTTAAATTAAAAATGAAGTTTTA
AATCAATCTAAAGTATATATGAGTAACCTGAGGCTATGGCAGGGCCTGCCGCCCCGACGTTGGCTGCGAG
CCCTGGGCCTTCACCCGAACTTGGGGGGTGGGGTGGGGAAAAGGAAGAAACGCGGGCGTATTGGCCCCAA
TGGGGTCTCGGTGGGGTATCGACAGAGTGCCAGCCCTGGGACCGAACCCCGCGTTTATGAACAAACGACC
CAACACCGTGCGTTTTATTCTGTCTTTTTATTGCCGTCATAGCGCGGGTTCCTTCCGGTATTGTCTCCTT
CCGTGTTTCAGTTAGCCTCCCCCTAGGGTGGGCGAAGAACTCCAGCATGAGATCCCCGCGCTGGAGGATC
ATCCAGCCGGCGTCCCGGAAAACGATTCCGAAGCCCAACCTTTCATAGAAGGCGGCGGTGGAATCGAAAT
CTCGTGATGGCAGGTTGGGCGTCGCTTGGTCGGTCATTTCGAACCCCAGAGTCCCGCTCAGAAGAACTCG
TCAAGAAGGCGATAGAAGGCGATGCGCTGCGAATCGGGAGCGGCGATACCGTAAAGCACGAGGAAGCGGT
CAGCCCATTCGCCGCCAAGCTCTTCAGCAATATCACGGGTAGCCAACGCTATGTCCTGATAGCGGTCCGC
CACACCCAGCCGGCCACAGTCGATGAATCCAGAAAAGCGGCCATTTTCCACCATGATATTCGGCAAGCAG
GCATCGCCATGGGTCACGACGAGATCCTCGCCGTCGGGCATGCTCGCCTTGAGCCTGGCGAACAGTTCGG
CTGGCGCGAGCCCCTGATGCTCTTCGTCCAGATCATCCTGATCGACAAGACCGGCTTCCATCCGAGTACG
TGCTCGCTCGATGCGATGTTTCGCTTGGTGGTCGAATGGGCAGGTAGCCGGATCAAGCGTATGCAGCCGC
CGCATTGCATCAGCCATGATGGATACTTTCTCGGCAGGAGCAAGGTGAGATGACAGGAGATCCTGCCCCG
GCACTTCGCCCAATAGCAGCCAGTCCCTTCCCGCTTCAGTGACAACGTCGAGCACAGCTGCGCAAGGAAC
GCCCGTCGTGGCCAGCCACGATAGCCGCGCTGCCTCGTCTTGCAGTTCATTCAGGGCACCGGACAGGTCG
GTCTTGACAAAAAGAACCGGGCGCCCCTGCGCTGACAGCCGGAACACGGCGGCATCAGAGCAGCCGATTG
TCTGTTGTGCCCAGTCATAGCCGAATAGCCTCTCCACCCAAGCGGCCGGAGAACCTGCGTGCAATCCATC
TTGTTCAATCATGCGAAACGATCCTCATCCTGTCTCTTGATCGATCTTTGCAAAAGCCTAGGCCTCCAAA
AAAGCCTCCTCACTACTTCTGGAATAGCTCAGAGGCCGAGGCGGCCTCGGCCTCTGCATAAATAAAAAAA
ATTAGTCAGCCATGGG
